>Addgene plasmid #26535 | pBl25.5-npp-8 | depositor partial sequence | sequence record 12555 | Author sequence
GATTAGCAGACAAAAAAGATCCAAGATTTTCAGATCAAGTTTGGCATTCTGGATATGGGAAAAGAAATTA
CTACAATCGGTTTGACGGCCAGGCTTGGTATTCTGGATACGGAAAACGGAATGATGCATTTGACGGTCAG
GCGTGGTATTCCGGTTACGGCAGATGAACATTTCTTACTTTAACAACTAAAATATTGAGTCTTCAAAAAA
TATTAAGGATTTATAATTGAAATTTAATGATGAATACAATTTTGGTTAATAAACCTTGTCG
