>Addgene plasmid #26535 | pBl25.5-npp-8 | addgene partial sequence | sequence record 32737 | 26535 with SP6
TACGACTCACTATAGGTTTTTTTTTTTCGACAAGGTTTATTAACCAAAATTGTATTCATCATTAAATTTC
AATTATAAATCCTTAATATTTTTTGAAGACTCAATATTTTAGTTGTTAAAGTAAGAAATGTTCATCTGCC
GTAACCGGAATACCACGCCTGACCGTCAAATGCATCATTCCGTTTTCCGTATCCAGAATACCAAGCCTGG
CCGTCAAACCGATTGTAGTAATTTCTTTTCCCATATCCAGAATGCCAAACTTGATCTGAAAATCTTGGAT
CTTTTTTGTCTGCTAATCTTTTAGATGCTAGAAAAGGTCTCCCTTTAGTGAGGGTTAATTCTCCCTATAG
TGAGTCGTATTAGGATGCGGCGGGCCNGGCATAACCCCTTGGGGCCTCTAAATAGGTCTTGAGGGGTTTT
TTGACGCGTCGATTTCGGCCTATTGGTTAAAAA
