[The description below was written by a language model from this plasmid's Addgene catalogue record.]
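Description:
pBl25.5-npp-8 is an RNAi-type plasmid built on the pJC53.2 backbone (about 3.2 kb without insert) that carries a 271 bp fragment of npp-8 from the planarian Schmidtea mediterranea. The plasmid is maintained at high copy in standard E. coli cloning strains and is selected with both ampicillin and kanamycin. The record does not name the origin of replication, and no feature table is available to confirm the layout of individual elements.

The insert was introduced at Eam1105I sites on both sides, and both sites were destroyed in the process. This is consistent with TA-style ligation of a PCR product into the single-base overhangs that this enzyme can generate, although the record does not say so explicitly. T3 and SP6 are listed as the 5′ and 3′ sequencing primers, which indicates that phage promoter sequences flank the cloning site. Such an arrangement generally allows in vitro transcription of either strand of a cloned fragment, to make sense or antisense riboprobes or double-stranded RNA. The record does not otherwise list the promoters or terminators present in the backbone.

Given the RNAi vector classification and the associated study, a genome-wide analysis of peptide hormones and their role in planarian germline development, the construct most plausibly serves as a template for knocking down npp-8 and for detecting its expression in S. mediterranea. The name suggests that npp-8 belongs to the peptide prohormone genes examined in that work, but the record itself gives no functional description of the gene.
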