Addgene plasmid #26535: pBl25.5-npp-8
Depositing lab: Phillip Newmark. Depositing organization: University of Illinois at Urbana-Champaign. Publication: Genome-wide analyses reveal a role for peptide hormones in planarian germline development. Collins JJ, Hou X, Romanova EV, Lambrus BG, Miller CM, Saberi A, Sweedler JV, Newmark PA. PLoS Biol. 2010 . 8(10):e1000509. 10.1371/journal.pbio.1000509 PubMed 20967238.
Backbone
  Vector backbone: pJC53.2
  Backbone size w/o insert (bp): 3240
  Vector type: RNAi
Growth in bacteria
  Bacterial resistance: Ampicillin and Kanamycin, 100 & 50 μg/mL
  Growth temperature: 37°C
  Growth strain: DH5alpha
  Copy number: High Copy
Gene/Insert
  Gene/Insert name: npp-8
  Species: S. mediterranea (planarian)
  Insert size (bp): 271
  GenBank ID: GU295189
  Cloning method: Restriction Enzyme; 5′ cloning site Eam1105I (destroyed during cloning); 3′ cloning site Eam1105I (destroyed during cloning)
  Sequencing primers: 5′ T3; 3′ SP6
Terms and licenses: Academic/Nonprofit Terms; Industry Terms: Not Available to Industry
How to cite: pBl25.5-npp-8 was a gift from Phillip Newmark (Addgene plasmid # 26535 ; http://n2t.net/addgene:26535 ; RRID:Addgene_26535)
